Addgene plasmid #13267: L1-1147
Depositing lab: Vance Lemmon. Depositing organization: Case Western Reserve University. Publication: L1-mediated branching is regulated by two ezrin-radixin-moesin (ERM)-binding sites, the RSLE region and a novel juxtamembrane ERM-binding region. Cheng L, Itoh K, Lemmon V. J Neurosci. 2005 Jan 12. 25(2):395-403. 10.1523/JNEUROSCI.4097-04.2005 PubMed 15647482.
Backbone
  Vector backbone: pcDNA3
  Backbone size w/o insert (bp): 5450
  Vector type: Bacterial Expression
Growth in bacteria
  Bacterial resistance: Ampicillin, 100 μg/mL
  Growth temperature: 37°C
  Growth strain: DH5alpha
  Copy number: High Copy
Gene/Insert
  Gene/Insert name: L1CAM (alt names: phL1TC; L1-1147)
  Species: H. sapiens (human)
  Insert size (bp): 3700
  Mutation: Truncated in the juxtamembrane region
  Entrez Gene: L1CAM (a.k.a. CAML1, CD171, HSAS, HSAS1, HYCX, MASA, MIC5, N-CAM-L1, N-CAML1, NCAM-L1, S10, SPG1)
  Cloning method: Restriction Enzyme; 5′ cloning site XhoI (not destroyed); 3′ cloning site HindIII (not destroyed)
  Sequencing primers: 5′ T7
Terms and licenses: Academic/Nonprofit Terms; Industry Terms: Not Available to Industry
How to cite: L1-1147 was a gift from Vance Lemmon (Addgene plasmid # 13267 ; http://n2t.net/addgene:13267 ; RRID:Addgene_13267)
