[The description below was written by a language model from this plasmid's Addgene catalogue record.]
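Description:
L1-1147 is a pcDNA3-based plasmid carrying a truncated form of human L1CAM, the neural cell adhesion molecule L1 (also known as CD171 or N-CAM-L1). The insert of about 3.7 kb was placed into the roughly 5.45 kb backbone by restriction cloning between XhoI at the 5′ end and HindIII at the 3′ end, with both sites retained, and it can be sequenced from the T7 primer site upstream of the insert. The plasmid is maintained at high copy in E. coli under ampicillin selection. The catalogue lists the vector type as bacterial expression, but pcDNA3 is generally known as a mammalian expression backbone in which a CMV promoter drives the insert and a neomycin resistance cassette allows selection in mammalian cells. No feature table is provided, so these elements are inferred from the backbone name rather than confirmed for this construct.

The defining feature of the insert is its mutation: the coding sequence is truncated in the juxtamembrane region. Together with the alternative name phL1TC, this suggests a protein that lacks most of its cytoplasmic tail, with the name probably marking the truncation point, although the record does not give exact boundaries. No epitope tags or reporters are listed. The associated publication examines how L1-mediated branching is regulated by two ezrin-radixin-moesin (ERM)-binding sites, the RSLE region and a novel juxtamembrane site. This construct therefore fits as a deletion mutant for comparing L1 variants and mapping which cytoplasmic regions are needed for ERM interaction and branching.
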