>Addgene plasmid #13267 | L1-1147 | depositor partial sequence | sequence record 7601 | Author sequence
ATNANAGCTCGAGGTCGAGGTATCGATAAGCTTGATAATTCACTTACCTAGATATCCTACTTGCTGCGCT
TGATGAAGCAGAGGATGAGCAGGACGAGGAGCAGGAGGATGATGGCACTCACAAAGCCGATGAACCAGCC
CTCAGTGGCGAAGCCAGCAGGAGGGAGCCTCACGCGGCCTGTGCCATTGGTCTTCACAGCCATTTGGTGC
CGGAACATCCTCTCCTTAAACAAGTGGATCTCGTAGTCAGTGTCAGGCTGCAGGTCCCACTGCGTGTAGG
AGCTCTGGTTGTAGCTGACATACTGTGGCGAAAGGGAAGCCCCACCCTTCTCTTCTCCCAAGGCTTTGAA
CAAGATATGGAACCTGAAGTTGCACTGGCCCTCCTTGGGGACCCAGGAGACGACACTGTAGTTTTCACCC
GCTGTGGCTGAGATGTTGCCAAAATCTGAGATCCCAGACAAGGCCATAGTGCCTCCTTCCCGTACGATGG
CTTCACCAGGGCCCTCTTTGGTGGTGGCCTGAAGCTGGAAGCGGTACCGCAGGTGGGGGCTGAGATCGGT
CAGGTTGTGTGTCCGAAGTTCGGGGTCCCGAAGGTTGAAGGACAGTTGCCCCTTGCCCCCCTCATCCAGG
GGGTGGTAGGAGAGCACGTAGCCGGTGAGCACGCCGTTGTGGCTGAGTGGGGGCTGCCAGCGCAGCAGCA
GGCTGGTGTTCGACTGGCACTCCAGGTGCAACGCCTCGGGGTGGCCAGGCACTCCCTCTGGGGTGCTGAA
GGTGAACTCGCTGGCGGGCCCCGATCCTCGCCCGTTAAAGGCCTGCACCTCCAGGTGGTAGGAGCTATAG
GGCCGCAAGCCACTGAGGATGACACTGGGTGGGTGTTGGCGGGCACCACCACATGGTCTTTGTGGATATG
TCTCTTGCTGTGCTTCCTCTGACTGNCCTCCCTCCAGTACGTCACATTGTATCCCGCGGAGGTGGCCCTN
GACCTGGGCCAGGTCCACCGGCCGCCACTTGACCAGCACGGCACTNGANTTGAGGATTTCANTGCCTTCC
ANCTCAGGANTGGCNTGGGGGTANTCCTCTCCAAAAAANCCAAAATGACNNGGGGNNNTGGNNCCTTNCC
CTGGNTGTTGANGNCNGGANTTTNNTNNNAGGGCCCAAAGGGGNNNNNTNNANNCCCCNNAANGGGNNNT
AAAANTGNNCNNNCNGGCCNNNGNNCCTNAGGGCCCNNNNNNNNNNAANN
