>Addgene plasmid #13267 | L1-1147 | addgene partial sequence | sequence record 19774 | 13267 with BGHrev
TATAGAATAGGGCCCTCTAGATGCATGCTCGAGGTCGACGGTATCGATAAGCTTGATAATTCACTTACCT
AGATATCCTACTTGCTGCGCTTGATGAAGCAGAGGATGAGCAGGACGAGGAGCAGGAGGATGATGGCACT
CACAAAGCCGATGAACCAGCCCTCAGTGGCGAAGCCAGCAGGAGGGAGCCTCACGCGGCCTGTGCCATTG
GTCTTCACAGCCATTTGGTGCCGGAACATCCTCTCCTTAAACAAGTGGATCTCGTAGTCAGTGTCAGGCT
GCAGGTCCCACTGCGTGTAGGAGCTCTGGTTGTAGCTGACATACTGTGGCGAAAGGGAAGCCCCACCCTT
CTCTTCTCCCAAGGCTTTGAACAAGATATGGAACCTGAAGTTGCACTGGCCCTCCTTGGGGACCCAGGAG
ACGACACTGTAGTTTTCACCCGCTGTGGCTGAGATGTTGCCAAAATCTGAGATCCCAGACAAGGCCATAG
TGCCTCCTTCCCGTACGATGGCTTCACCAGGGCCCTCTTTGGTGGTGGCCTGAAGCTGGAAGCGGTACCG
CAGGTGGGGGCTGAGATCGGTCAGGTTGTGTGTCCGAAGTTCGGGGTCCCGAAGGTTGAAGGACAGTTGC
CCCTTGCCCC
